>Addgene plasmid #98279 | pYpet-FsaA | addgene full sequence | sequence record 181964 | Addgene NGS Results
TCTTGAGATCCTTTTTTTCTGCGCGTAATCTGCTGCTTGCAAACAAAAAAACCACCGCTACCAGCGGTGG
TTTGTTTGCCGGATCAAGAGCTACCAACTCTTTTTCCGAAGGTAACTGGCTTCAGCAGAGCGCAGATACC
AAATACTGTTCTTCTAGTGTAGCCGTAGTTAGGCCACCACTTCAAGAACTCTGTAGCACCGCCTACATAC
CTCGCTCTGCTAATCCTGTTACCAGTGGCTGCTGCCAGTGGCGATAAGTCGTGTCTTACCGGGTTGGACT
CAAGACGATAGTTACCGGATAAGGCGCAGCGGTCGGGCTGAACGGGGGGTTCGTGCACACAGCCCAGCTT
GGAGCGAACGACCTACACCGAACTGAGATACCTACAGCGTGAGCTATGAGAAAGCGCCACGCTTCCCGAA
GGGAGAAAGGCGGACAGGTATCCGGTAAGCGGCAGGGTCGGAACAGGAGAGCGCACGAGGGAGCTTCCAG
GGGGAAACGCCTGGTATCTTTATAGTCCTGTCGGGTTTCGCCACCTCTGACTTGAGCGTCGATTTTTGTG
ATGCTCGTCAGGGGGGCGGAGCCTATGGAAAAACGCCAGCAACGCGGCCTTTTTACGGTTCCTGGCCTTT
TGCTGGCCTTTTGCTCACATGTTCTTTCCTGCGTTATCCCCTGATTCTGTGGATAACCGTATTACCGCCA
TGCATTAGTTATTAATAGTAATCAATTACGGGGTCATTAGTTCATAGCCCATATATGGAGTTCCGCGTTA
CATAACTTACGGTAAATGGCCCGCCTGGCTGACCGCCCAACGACCCCCGCCCATTGACGTCAATAATGAC
GTATGTTCCCATAGTAACGCCAATAGGGACTTTCCATTGACGTCAATGGGTGGAGTATTTACGGTAAACT
GCCCACTTGGCAGTACATCAAGTGTATCATATGCCAAGTACGCCCCCTATTGACGTCAATGACGGTAAAT
GGCCCGCCTGGCATTATGCCCAGTACATGACCTTATGGGACTTTCCTACTTGGCAGTACATCTACGTATT
AGTCATCGCTATTACCATGGTGATGCGGTTTTGGCAGTACATCAATGGGCGTGGATAGCGGTTTGACTCA
CGGGGATTTCCAAGTCTCCACCCCATTGACGTCAATGGGAGTTTGTTTTGGCACCAAAATCAACGGGACT
TTCCAAAATGTCGTAACAACTCCGCCCCATTGACGCAAATGGGCGGTAGGCGTGTACGGTGGGAGGTCTA
TATAAGCAGAGCTGGTTTAGTGAACCGTCAGATCCGCCACCGGTCGCCACCATGGAACTGTATCTGGATA
CTTCAGACGTTGTTGCGGTGAAGGCGCTGTCACGTATTTTTCCGCTGGCGGGTGTGACCACTAACCCAAG
CATTATCGCCGCGGGTAAAAAACCGCTGGATGTTGTGCTTCCGCAACTTCATGAAGCGATGGGCGGTCAG
GGGCGTCTGTTTGCCCAGGTAATGGCTACCACTGCCGAAGGGATGGTTAATGACGCGCTTAAGCTGCGTT
CTATTATTGCGGATATCGTGGTGAAAGTTCCGGTGACCGCCGAGGGGCTGGCAGCTATTAAGATGTTAAA
AGCGGAAGGGATTCCGACGCTGGGAACCGCGGTATATGGCGCAGCACAAGGGCTGCTGTCGGCGCTGGCA
GGTGCGGAATATGTTGCGCCTTACGTTAATCGTATTGATGCTCAGGGCGGTAGCGGCATTCAGACTGTGA
CCGACTTACACCAGTTATTGAAAATGCATGCGCCGCAGGCGAAAGTGCTGGCAGCGAGTTTCAAAACCCC
GCGTCAGGCGCTGGACTGCTTACTGGCAGGATGTGAATCAATTACTCTGCCACTGGATGTGGCACAACAG
ATGATTAGCTATCCGGCGGTTGATGCCGCTGTGGCGAAGTTTGAGCAGGACTGGCAGGGAGCGTTTGGCA
GAACGTCGATTGCCGGAGCATCCGCAGGAATGGTGAGCAAAGGCGAAGAGCTGTTCACCGGCGTGGTGCC
CATCCTGGTGGAGCTGGACGGCGACGTGAACGGCCACAAGTTCAGCGTGAGCGGCGAGGGCGAGGGCGAC
GCCACCTACGGCAAGCTGACCCTGAAGCTGCTGTGCACCACCGGCAAGCTGCCCGTGCCCTGGCCCACCC
TGGTGACCACCCTGGGCTACGGCGTGCAGTGCTTCGCCCGGTACCCCGACCACATGAAGCAGCACGACTT
CTTCAAGAGCGCCATGCCCGAGGGCTACGTGCAGGAGCGGACCATCTTCTTCAAGGACGACGGCAACTAC
AAGACCCGGGCCGAGGTGAAGTTCGAGGGCGACACCCTGGTGAACCGGATCGAGCTGAAGGGCATCGACT
TCAAGGAGGACGGCAACATCCTGGGCCACAAGCTGGAGTACAACTACAACAGCCACAACGTGTACATCAC
CGCCGACAAGCAGAAGAACGGCATCAAGGCCAACTTCAAGATCCGGCACAACATCGAGGACGGCGGCGTG
CAGCTGGCCGACCACTACCAGCAGAACACCCCCATCGGCGACGGCCCCGTGCTGCTGCCCGACAACCACT
ACCTGAGCTACCAGAGCAAGCTGTTCAAGGACCCCAACGAGAAGCGGGACCACATGGTGCTGCTGGAGTT
CCTGACCGCCGCCGGCATCACCGAGGGCATGAACGAGCTCTATAAGTAGCGGCCGCATCGATAACACCGC
AAATGCTTCTAGGGATCCACCGGATCTAGATAACTGATCATAATCAGCCATACCACATTTGTAGAGGTTT
TACTTGCTTTAAAAAACCTCCCACACCTCCCCCTGAACCTGAAACATAAAATGAATGCAATTGTTGTTGT
TAACTTGTTTATTGCAGCTTATAATGGTTACAAATAAAGCAATAGCATCACAAATTTCACAAATAAAGCA
TTTTTTTCACTGCATTCTAGTTGTGGTTTGTCCAAACTCATCAATGTATCTTAACGCGTAAATTGTAAGC
GTTAATATTTTGTTAAAATTCGCGTTAAATTTTTGTTAAATCAGCTCATTTTTTAACCAATAGGCCGAAA
TCGGCAAAATCCCTTATAAATCAAAAGAATAGACCGAGATAGGGT
[37 nt withheld, positions 3126-3162]
AAAGAACGTGGACTCCAACGTCAAAGG
[49 nt withheld, positions 3190-3238]
T
[91 nt withheld, positions 3240-3330]
G
[124 nt withheld, positions 3332-3455]
CAGGTGGCACTTTTCGGGGAAATGTGCGCGGAACCCCTATTTGTTTATTTTTCTAAATACATTCAAATAT
GTATCCGCTCATGAGACAATAACCCTGATAAATGCTTCAATAATATTGAAAAAGGAAGAGTCCTGAGGCG
GAAAGAACCAGCTGTGGAATGTGTGTCAGTTAGGGTGTGGAAAGTCCCCAGGCTCCCCAGCAGGCAGAAG
TATGCAAAGCATGCATCTCAATTAGTCAGCAACCAGGTGTGGAAAGTCCCCAGGCTCCCCAGCAGGCAGA
AGTATGCAAAGCATGCATCTCAATTAGTCAGCAACCATAGTCCCGCCCCTAACTCCGCCCATCCCGCCCC
TAACTCCGCCCAGTTCCGCCCATTCTCCGCCCCATGGCTGACTAATTTTTTTTATTTATGCAGAGGCCGA
GGCCGCCTCGGCCTCTGAGCTATTCCAGAAGTAGTGAGGAGGCTTTTTTGGAGGCCTAGGCTTTTGCAAA
GATCGATCAAGAGACAGGATGAGGATCGTTTCGCATGATTGAACAAGATGGATTGCACGCAGGTTCTCCG
GCCGCTTGGGTGGAGAGGCTATTCGGCTATGACTGGGCACAACAGACAATCGGCTGCTCTGATGCCGCCG
TGTTCCGGCTGTCAGCGCAGGGGCGCCCGGTTCTTTTTGTCAAGACCGACCTGTCCGGTGCCCTGAATGA
ACTGCAAGACGAGGCAGCGCGGCTATCGTGGCTGGCCACGACGGGCGTTCCTTGCGCAGCTGTGCTCGAC
GTTGTCACTGAAGCGGGAAGGGACTGGCTGCTATTGGGCGAAGTGCCGGGGCAGGATCTCCTGTCATCTC
ACCTTGCTCCTGCCGAGAAAGTATCCATCATGGCTGATGCAATGCGGCGGCTGCATACGCTTGATCCGGC
TACCTGCCCATTCGACCACCAAGCGAAACATCGCATCGAGCGAGCACGTACTCGGATGGAAGCCGGTCTT
GTCGATCAGGATGATCTGGACGAAGAGCATCAGGGGCTCGCGCCAGCCGAACTGTTCGCCAGGCTCAAGG
CGAGCATGCCCGACGGCGAGGATCTCGTCGTGACCCATGGCGATGCCTGCTTGCCGAATATCATGGTGGA
AAATGGCCGCTTTTCTGGATTCATCGACTGTGGCCGGCTGGGTGTGGCGGACCGCTATCAGGACATAGCG
TTGGCTACCCGTGATATTGCTGAAGAGCTTGGCGGCGAATGGGCTGACCGCTTCCTCGTGCTTTACGGTA
TCGCCGCTCCCGATTCGCAGCGCATCGCCTTCTATCGCCTTCTTGACGAGTTCTTCTGAGCGGGACTCTG
GGGTTCGAAATGACCGACCAAGCGACGCCCAACCTGCCATCACGAGATTTCGATTCCACCGCCGCCTTCT
ATGAAAGGTTGGGCTTCGGAATCGTTTTCCGGGACGCCGGCTGGATGATCCTCCAGCGCGGGGATCTCAT
GCTGGAGTTCTTCGCCCACCCTAGGGGGAGGCTAACTGAAACACGGAAGGAGACAATACCGGAAGGAACC
CGCGCTATGACGGCAATAAAAAGACAGAATAAAACGCACGGTGTTGGGTCGTTTGTTCATAAACGCGGGG
TTCGGTCCCAGGGCTGGCACTCTGTCGATACCCCACCGAGACCCCATTGGGGCCAATACGCCCGCGTTTC
TTCCTTTTCCCCACCCCACCCCCCAAGTTCGGGTGAAGGCCCAGGGCTCGCAGCCAACGTCGGGGCGGCA
GGCCCTGCCATAGCCTCAGGTTACTCATATATACTTTAGATTGATTTAAAACTTCATTTTTAATTTAAAA
GGATCTAGGTGAAGATCCTTTTTGATAATCTCATGACCAAAATCCCTTAACGTGAGTTTTCGTTCCACTG
AGCGTCAGACCCCGTAGAAAAGATCAAAGGATCT
Features (pLannotate 1.2.2; 14 found; start..end, strand, type, name):
      3..591     +  rep_origin     ori: high-copy-number ColE1/pMB1/pBR322/pUC origin of replication
    766..1069    +  enhancer       CMV enhancer: human cytomegalovirus immediate early enhancer
   1070..1273    +  promoter       CMV promoter: human cytomegalovirus (CMV) immediate early promoter
   1312..1971    +  CDS            fsaA: FSAA_ECOLI - Also known as fsa, mipB, ybiZ. Experimental evidence at protein level: Swiss-Prot protein existence level 1. Catalyzes the reversible formation of fructose 6-phosphate from dihydroxyacetone (DHA) and D-glyceraldehyde 3-phosphate via an aldolization reaction. Can utilize several aldehydes as acceptor compounds in vitro, and hydroxyacetone (HA) or 1-hydroxy-butan-2-one as alternative donor substrate. Is also able to catalyze the direct stereoselective self-aldol addition of glycolaldehyde to furnish D-(-)- threose, and cross-aldol reactions of glycolaldehyde to other aldehyde accept
   1990..2708    +  CDS            YPet (fragment): yellow fluorescent protein optimized for FRET with CyPet (Nguyen and Daugherty, 2005) mammalian codon-optimized
   2765..2849    +  CDS            large T antigen (fragment): large T antigen from SV40 (simian virus 40)
   2872..2993    +  polyA_signal   SV40 poly(A) signal: SV40 polyadenylation signal
   3027..3455    -  rep_origin     f1 ori (sequence partly withheld): f1 bacteriophage origin of replication; arrow indicates direction of (+) strand synthesis
   3482..3586    +  promoter       AmpR promoter: bla
   3588..3945    +  promoter       SV40 promoter: SV40 enhancer and early promoter
   3980..4774    +  CDS            NeoR/KanR: aminoglycoside phosphotransferase from Tn5; aph(3')-II (or nptII); confers resistance to neomycin, kanamycin, and G418 (Geneticin®)
   4795..4947    +  CDS            ble (fragment): BLE_KLEPN - Experimental evidence at protein level: Swiss-Prot protein existence level 1. Binding protein with a strong affinity to the bleomycin family of antibiotics. Binds to CL990; an antimitotic-antibiotic compound. From Klebsiella pneumoniae.
   5006..5053    +  polyA_signal   HSV TK poly(A) signal: herpes simplex virus thymidine kinase polyadenylation signal (Cole and Stacy, 1985)
   5144..5160    -  polyA_signal   bGH poly(A) signal (fragment): bovine growth hormone polyadenylation signal
