[The description below was written by a language model from this plasmid's Addgene catalogue record and pLannotate feature annotations shown in this document.]
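Description:
pYpet-FsaA is a 5.4 kb mammalian expression plasmid built on a Clontech-style backbone (derived from the PAtagRFP-actin plasmid). It drives expression of the Escherichia coli fructose-6-phosphate aldolase FsaA fused to the yellow fluorescent protein YPet. Transcription comes from the human cytomegalovirus immediate early enhancer and promoter. Despite the order implied by the plasmid name, both the catalogue entry and the feature table place the fsaA coding sequence first, with YPet following a short linker at the C terminus of the insert. The fusion is terminated by the SV40 polyadenylation signal. The short SV40 large T antigen fragment annotated just before it probably reflects residual SV40-derived sequence rather than a functional element. The depositor describes YPet as a fast-maturing YFP variant, and the annotation notes it is mammalian codon-optimised. The restriction sites used for cloning are not recorded.

The plasmid replicates at high copy in E. coli from a ColE1/pUC-type origin and also carries an f1 phage origin. A single NeoR/KanR (Tn5 aminoglycoside phosphotransferase) gene provides both selections. A bacterial bla-type promoter drives it for kanamycin resistance, and the SV40 enhancer/early promoter drives it for G418 selection in mammalian cells, with the HSV TK polyadenylation signal downstream. The small ble and bGH poly(A) fragments annotated nearby appear to be backbone remnants.

According to the associated publication title, the construct belongs to a set of homo-oligomeric standards for accurate protein counting. In that context, the fluorescently tagged FsaA presumably serves as a complex of defined subunit number for calibrating such measurements in mammalian cells. The record itself does not state the oligomeric state.
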