Addgene plasmid #98279: pYpet-FsaA
Purpose: mammalian expression of Ypet-FsaA
Depositing lab: Mike Heilemann. Publication: A set of homo-oligomeric standards allows accurate protein counting. Finan K, Raulf A, Heilemann M. Angew Chem Int Ed Engl. 2015 Oct 5;54(41):12049-52. doi: 10.1002/anie.201505664. Epub 2015 Aug 20. PubMed 26289028.
Backbone
  Vector backbone: plasmid PAtagRFP-actin (Verkhusha lab/Addgene)
  Backbone manufacturer: Clontech
  Vector type: Mammalian Expression
  Selectable markers: Neomycin (select with G418)
Growth in bacteria
  Bacterial resistance: Kanamycin, 50 μg/mL
  Growth temperature: 37°C
  Growth strain: DH5alpha
  Copy number: High Copy
Gene/Insert
  Gene/Insert name: FsaA (alt name: fructose-6-phosphate aldolase)
  Promoter: CMV
  Tag / fusion protein: Ypet (C terminal on insert)
  Cloning method: Restriction Enzyme; 5′ cloning site unknown (unknown if destroyed); 3′ cloning site unknown (unknown if destroyed)
  Sequencing primers: 5′ CMV-F
Terms and licenses: Academic/Nonprofit Terms; Industry Terms: Not Available to Industry
Depositor comments: Ypet = fast maturing YFP variant
How to cite: pYpet-FsaA was a gift from Mike Heilemann (Addgene plasmid # 98279 ; http://n2t.net/addgene:98279 ; RRID:Addgene_98279)
